Addgene plasmid #217537: pAAV-TetON-CD4
Purpose: AAV vector to drive the expression of Cre- and doxycycline-dependent expression of HA-epitope tagged CD4 receptor
Depositing lab: Peter Scheiffele. Depositing organization: University of Basel. Publication: Control of neuronal excitation-inhibition balance by BMP-SMAD1 signaling. Okur Z, Schlauri N, Bitsikas V, Panopoulou M, Karmakar K, Schreiner D, Scheiffele P. bioRxiv 2023 10.1101/2023.03.11.532164.
Backbone
  Vector backbone: pAAV
  Vector type: Mammalian Expression, AAV
Growth in bacteria
  Bacterial resistance: Ampicillin, 100 μg/mL
  Growth temperature: 37°C
  Growth strain: NEB Stable
  Copy number: High Copy
Gene/Insert
  Gene/Insert name: CD4 receptor
  Species: H. sapiens (human)
  Entrez Gene: CD4 (a.k.a. CD4mut, IMD79, Leu-3, OKT4D, T4)
  Promoter: TetOperon (TetO)
  Tag / fusion protein: HA epitope (C terminal on insert)
  Cloning method: Restriction Enzyme; 5′ cloning site MluI (not destroyed); 3′ cloning site SphI (not destroyed)
  Sequencing primers: 5′ CACCACGCGAGGCGCGAGATA
Terms and licenses: Academic/Nonprofit Terms; Industry Terms: Not Available to Industry
How to cite: pAAV-TetON-CD4 was a gift from Peter Scheiffele (Addgene plasmid # 217537 ; http://n2t.net/addgene:217537 ; RRID:Addgene_217537)
