[The description below was written by a language model from this plasmid's Addgene catalogue record and pLannotate feature annotations shown in this document.]
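Description:
pAAV-TetON-CD4 is an adeno-associated virus transfer plasmid built on a pAAV backbone for mammalian, neuron-directed expression. It is propagated in bacteria through a high-copy ColE1/pUC-type origin with ampicillin selection (AmpR under its own bla promoter) and also carries an f1 phage origin. The payload lies between AAV2 inverted terminal repeats, which allow the cassette to be packaged into recombinant AAV particles. One ITR is annotated in full and the other only as short fragments, a common outcome of automated annotation of these repeats.

The cassette makes expression of human CD4 depend on both Cre recombinase and doxycycline. In the plasmid as mapped, a segment flanked by the mutant sites lox66 and lox71 contains the CD4 coding sequence, a PGK polyadenylation signal and a human synapsin I promoter (annotated in two fragments). Outside this segment, a tight TRE (TetO) promoter sits on one side and an rtTA3 coding sequence with a bGH poly(A) signal on the other. All three point the opposite way from the floxed elements, so neither gene is connected to its promoter. The layout implies that Cre-mediated inversion, which the lox66/lox71 pairing favours in one direction, places the hSyn promoter upstream of rtTA3 and CD4 downstream of the TRE promoter. Doxycycline-bound rtTA3 would then activate CD4 transcription in Cre-positive neurons. A synthetic poly(A) signal and a transcriptional pause site upstream of the TRE probably limit read-through from the ITR.

The CD4 feature is annotated as a truncated form lacking the cytoplasmic tail. The catalogue lists a C-terminal HA epitope tag that is not separately annotated. The record does not state the experimental role of CD4.
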