Features (pLannotate 1.2.2; 21 found; start..end, strand, type, name):
      1..589     -  rep_origin     ori: high-copy-number ColE1/pMB1/pBR322/pUC origin of replication
    760..1620    -  CDS            AmpR: β-lactamase; bla; confers resistance to ampicillin, carbenicillin, and related antibiotics
   1621..1725    -  promoter       AmpR promoter: bla
   1820..1855    +  CDS            rop (fragment): Rop protein, which maintains plasmids at low copy number; rop
   1957..2006    +  misc_feature   bom (fragment): basis of mobility region from pBR322
   2007..2462    -  rep_origin     f1 ori (sequence partly withheld): f1 bacteriophage origin of replication; arrow indicates direction of (+) strand synthesis
   2481..2532    +  misc_feature   bom (fragment): basis of mobility region from pBR322
   2537..2677    -  repeat_region  AAV2 ITR: inverted terminal repeat of adeno-associated virus serotype 2 inverted
   2789..2900    -  polyA_signal   bGH poly(A) signal: bovine growth hormone polyadenylation signal
   2930..3637    -  CDS            rtTA3: reverse tetracycline transactivator 3 activates expression from Tet-responsive promoters in the presence of doxycycline
   3658..3691    -  protein_bind   lox66: Right element (RE) mutant of loxP (Araki et al., 2010). Cre-mediated recombination occurs in the 8-bp core sequence (GCATACAT). Cre recombinase
   3732..5003    +  CDS            CD4 (truncated) (sequence withheld): truncated human CD4 cell surface glycoprotein lacking the cytoplasmic tail
   5179..5640    +  polyA_signal   PGK poly(A) signal: mouse phosphoglycerate kinase 1 polyadenylation signal
   5679..5974    +  promoter       hSyn promoter (fragment): human synapsin I promoter; confers neuron-specific expression (Kügler et al., 2003)
   6022..6094    +  promoter       hSyn promoter (fragment): human synapsin I promoter; confers neuron-specific expression (Kügler et al., 2003)
   6143..6176    +  protein_bind   lox71: Left element (LE) mutant of loxP (Araki et al., 2010). Cre-mediated recombination occurs in the 8-bp core sequence (GCATACAT). Cre recombinase
   6204..6482    -  promoter       tight TRE promoter (fragment): Tet-responsive promoter PTight, consisting of seven tet operator sequences followed by the minimal CMV promoter
   6503..6571    -  misc_feature   pause site (fragment): RNA polymerase II transcriptional pause signal from the human α2 globin gene
   6585..6633    -  polyA_signal   poly(A) signal: synthetic polyadenylation signal
   6724..6751    -  repeat_region  AAV2 ITR (fragment): inverted terminal repeat of adeno-associated virus serotype 2 inverted
   6780..6807    -  repeat_region  AAV2 ITR (fragment): inverted terminal repeat of adeno-associated virus serotype 2 inverted
>Addgene plasmid #217537 | pAAV-TetON-CD4 | addgene full sequence | sequence record 429499 | Addgene NGS Result
TTTCCATAGGCTCCGCCCCCCTGACGAGCATCACAAAAATCGACGCTCAAGTCAGAGGTGGCGAAACCCG
ACAGGACTATAAAGATACCAGGCGTTTCCCCCTGGAAGCTCCCTCGTGCGCTCTCCTGTTCCGACCCTGC
CGCTTACCGGATACCTGTCCGCCTTTCTCCCTTCGGGAAGCGTGGCGCTTTCTCATAGCTCACGCTGTAG
GTATCTCAGTTCGGTGTAGGTCGTTCGCTCCAAGCTGGGCTGTGTGCACGAACCCCCCGTTCAGCCCGAC
CGCTGCGCCTTATCCGGTAACTATCGTCTTGAGTCCAACCCGGTAAGACACGACTTATCGCCACTGGCAG
CAGCCACTGGTAACAGGATTAGCAGAGCGAGGTATGTAGGCGGTGCTACAGAGTTCTTGAAGTGGTGGCC
TAACTACGGCTACACTAGAAGAACAGTATTTGGTATCTGCGCTCTGCTGAAGCCAGTTACCTTCGGAAAA
AGAGTTGGTAGCTCTTGATCCGGCAAACAAACCACCGCTGGTAGCGGTGGTTTTTTTGTTTGCAAGCAGC
AGATTACGCGCAGAAAAAAAGGATCTCAAGAAGATCCTTTGATCTTTTCTACGGGGTCTGACGCTCAGTG
GAACGAAAACTCACGTTAAGGGATTTTGGTCATGAGATTATCAAAAAGGATCTTCACCTAGATCCTTTTA
AATTAAAAATGAAGTTTTAAATCAATCTAAAGTATATATGAGTAAACTTGGTCTGACAGTTACCAATGCT
TAATCAGTGAGGCACCTATCTCAGCGATCTGTCTATTTCGTTCATCCATAGTTGCCTGACTCCCCGTCGT
GTAGATAACTACGATACGGGAGGGCTTACCATCTGGCCCCAGTGCTGCAATGATACCGCGAGACCCACGC
TCACCGGCTCCAGATTTATCAGCAATAAACCAGCCAGCCGGAAGGGCCGAGCGCAGAAGTGGTCCTGCAA
CTTTATCCGCCTCCATCCAGTCTATTAATTGTTGCCGGGAAGCTAGAGTAAGTAGTTCGCCAGTTAATAG
TTTGCGCAACGTTGTTGCCATTGCTACAGGCATCGTGGTGTCACGCTCGTCGTTTGGTATGGCTTCATTC
AGCTCCGGTTCCCAACGATCAAGGCGAGTTACATGATCCCCCATGTTGTGCAAAAAAGCGGTTAGCTCCT
TCGGTCCTCCGATCGTTGTCAGAAGTAAGTTGGCCGCAGTGTTATCACTCATGGTTATGGCAGCACTGCA
TAATTCTCTTACTGTCATGCCATCCGTAAGATGCTTTTCTGTGACTGGTGAGTACTCAACCAAGTCATTC
TGAGAATAGTGTATGCGGCGACCGAGTTGCTCTTGCCCGGCGTCAATACGGGATAATACCGCGCCACATA
GCAGAACTTTAAAAGTGCTCATCATTGGAAAACGTTCTTCGGGGCGAAAACTCTCAAGGATCTTACCGCT
GTTGAGATCCAGTTCGATGTAACCCACTCGTGCACCCAACTGATCTTCAGCATCTTTTACTTTCACCAGC
GTTTCTGGGTGAGCAAAAACAGGAAGGCAAAATGCCGCAAAAAAGGGAATAAGGGCGACACGGAAATGTT
GAATACTCATACTCTTCCTTTTTCAATATTATTGAAGCATTTATCAGGGTTATTGTCTCATGAGCGGATA
CATATTTGAATGTATTTAGAAAAATAAACAAATAGGGGTTCCGCGCACATTTCCCCGAAAAGTGCCACCT
GACGTCTAAGAAACCATTATTATCATGACATTAACCTATAAAAATAGGCGTATCACGAGGCCCTTTCGTC
TCGCGCGTTTCGGTGATGACGGTGAAAACCTCTGACACATGCAGCTCCCGGAGACGGTCACAGCTTGTCT
GTAAGCGGATGCCGGGAGCAGACAAGCCCGTCAGGGCGCGTCAGCGGGTGTTGGCGGGTGTCGGGGCTGG
CTTAACTATGCGGCATCAGAGCAGATTGTACTGAGAGTGCACCATAAAATTGTAAACGTTAATATTTTGT
TAAAATTCGCGTTAAATTTTTGTTAAATCAGCTCATTTTTTAACCAATAGACCGAAATCGGCAAAATCCC
TTATAAATCAAAAGAATAGCCCGAGATAGAGT
[37 nt withheld, positions 2133-2169]
AAAGAACGTGGACTCCAACGTCAAAGG
[141 nt withheld, positions 2197-2337]
G
[46 nt withheld, positions 2339-2384]
A
[95 nt withheld, positions 2386-2480]
TATGCGGTGTGAAATACCGCACAGATGCGTAAGGAGAAAATACCGCATCAGGCGCCCCTGCAGGCAGCTG
CGCGCTCGCTCGCTCACTGAGGCCGCCCGGGCAAAGCCCGGGCGTCGGGCGACCTTTGGTCGCCCGGCCT
CAGTGAGCGAGCGAGCGCGCAGAGAGGGAGTGGCCAACTCCATCACTAGGGGTTCCTGCGGCCGCTCGGT
CCGCACGTGCATGCCTGCTATTGTCTTCCCAATCCTCCCCCTTGCTGTCCTGCCCCACCCCACCCCCCAG
AATAGAATGACACCTACTCAGACAATGCGATGCAATTTCCTCATTTTATTAGGAAAGGACAGTGGGAGTG
GCACCTTCCAGGGTCAAGGAAGGCACGGGGGAGGGGCAAACAACAGATGGCTGGCAACTAGAAGGCACAG
TCGAGGCTGATCAGCGAGCTCTAGTCGACTTACCCGGGGAGCATGTCAAGGTCAAAATCGTCAAGGGCAT
CGGCTGGGAGCATGTCTAAGTCAAAATCGTCAAGGGCGTCGGTCGGCCCGCCGCTTTCGCACTTTAGCTG
TTTCTCCAGGCCACATATGATTAGTTCCAGGCCGAAAAGGAAGGCAGGTTCGGCTCCCTGCCGGTCGAAC
AGCTCAATTGCTTGTCTCAGAAGTGGGGGCATAGAATCGGTGGTAGGTGTCTCTCTTTCCTCTTTTGCTA
CTTGATGCTCCTGTTCCTCCAATACGCAGCCCAGTGTAAAGTGGCCCACGGCGGACAGAGCGTACAGTGC
GTTCTCCAGGGAGAAGCCTTGCTGACACAGGAACGCGAGCTGATTTTCCAGGGTTTCGTACTGTTTCTCT
GTTGGGCGGGTGCCGAGATGCACTTTAGCCCCGTCGCGATGTGAGAGGAGAGCACAGCGGTATGACTTGG
CGTTGTTCCGCAGAAAGTCTTGCCATGACTCGCCTTCCAGGGGGCAGAAGTGGGTATGATGCCTGTCCAG
CATCTCGATTGGCAGGGCATCGAGCAGGGCCCGCTTGTTCTTCACGTGCCAGTACAGGGTAGGCTGCTCA
ACTCCCAGCTTTTGAGCGAGTTTCCTTGTCGTCAGGCCTTCGATACCGACACCATTGAGTAATTCCAGAG
CTCCGTTTATGACTTTGCTCTTGTCCAGCCTAGACATGGTGGCAAGCTTGCGGCCGCTACCGTTCGTATA
ATGTATGCTATACGAAGTTATCATAGCGCTAGATATGAGCTAGCGTTTTATAACTAGTAAC
[1374 nt withheld, positions 3732-5105]
CTCGAGGGTTATCCGTATGATGTTCCTGATTATGCTAGCCTCTAGGTCGACGGCGCGCCTATAAAACGAT
CCGCTGTAAGTCTGCAGAAATTGATGATCTATTAAACAATAAAGATGTCCACTAAAATGGAAGTTTTTCC
TGTCATACTTTGTTAAGAAGGGTGAGAACAGAGTACCTACATTTTGAATGGAAGGATTGGAGCTACGGGG
GTGGGGGTGGGGTGGGATTAGATAAATGCCTGCTCTTTACTGAAGGCTCTTTACTATTGCTTTATGATAA
TGTTTCATAGTTGGATATCATAATTTAAACAAGCAAAACCAAATTAAGGGCCAGCTCATTCCTCCCACTC
ATGATCTATAGATCTATAGATCTCTCGTGGGATCATTGTTTTTCTCTTGATTCCCACTTTGTGGTTCTAA
GTACTGTGGTTTCCAAATGTGTCAGTTTCATAGCCTGAAGAACGAGATCAGCAGCCTCTGTTCCACATAC
ACTTCATTCTCAGTATTGTTTTGCCAAGTTCTAATTCCATCAGAAAGCTTGCAGAAGATCTCCCCAACTG
GGTCGAGCAAGTGAGTGCAAGTGGGTTTTAGGACCAGGATGAGGCGGGGTGGGGGTGCCTACCTGACGAC
CGACCCCGACCCACTGGACAAGCACCCAACCCCCATTCCCCAAATTGCGCATCCCCTATCAGAGAGGGGG
AGGGGAAACAGGATGCGGCGAGGCGCGTGCGCACTGCCAGCTTCAGCACCGCGGACAGTGCCTTCGCCCC
CGCCTGGCGGCGCGCGCCACCGCCGCCTCAGCACTGAAGGCGCGCTGACGTCACTCGCCGGTCCCCCGCA
AACTCCCCTTCCCGGCCACCTTGGTCGCGCCCGTGCCCCCCTATCTCGCGCCTCGCGTGGTGCGGTCCGG
CTGGGCCGGCGGCGGCGACTCAGCGCTGCCTCAGTCTGCGGTGGGCAGCGGAGGAGTCGTGTCGTGCCTG
AGAGCGCAGTCGAATTCGATCAATTGCATTTCCTAGCGGATACAACAATTGCATTTCTACCGTTCGTATA
GCATACATTATACGAAGTTATCATGCGTCGTACACTGAAATCGAATTCGCGATCTGACGGTTCACTAAAC
GAGCTCTGCTTATATAGGCCTCCCACCGTACACGCCTACCTCGACATACGTTCTCTATCACTGATAGGGA
GTAAACTCGACATACGTTCTCTATCACTGATAGGGATAAACTCGACATACGTTCTCTATCACTGATAGGG
AGTAAACTCGACATACGTTCTCTATCACTGATAGGGAGTAAACTCGACATACGTTCTCTATCACTGATAG
GGAGTAAACTCGACATCGTTCTCTATCACTGATAGGGAGTAAACTCGGGTACCTAGAGCATGGGGCCCTT
GCACTGGGGACAGCCTATTTTGCTAGTTTGTTTTGTTTCGTTTTGTTTTGATGGAGAGCGTATGTTAGTA
CTATCGATTCACACAAAAAACCAACACACAGATGTAATGAAAATAAAGATATTTTATTGCGGCCGCTCCA
AGTACCTCCCGTACCTTAATATTTCTAGAACGCGTGCGGCCGCAGGAACCCCTAGTGATGGAGTTGGCCA
CTCCCTCTCTGCGCGCTCGCTCGCTCACTGAGGCCGGGCGACCAAAGGTCGCCCGACGCCCGGGCGGCCT
CAGTGAGCGAGCGAGCGCGCAGCTGCCTGCAGGACATGTGAGCAAAAGGCCAGCAAAAGGCCAGGAACCG
TAAAAAGGCCGCGTTGCTGGCGTT
